Addgene plasmid #47195: TAL3476
Depositing lab: Keith Joung. Depositing organization: Massachusetts General Hospital. Publication: Targeted gene disruption in somatic zebrafish cells using engineered TALENs. Sander JD, Cade L, Khayter C, Reyon D, Peterson RT, Joung JK, Yeh JR. Nat Biotechnol. 2011 Aug 5;29(8):697-8. doi: 10.1038/nbt.1934. PubMed 21822241.
Backbone
  Vector backbone: JDS70
  Backbone manufacturer: Addgene plasmid #32285
  Backbone size w/o insert (bp): 6447
  Vector type: Mammalian Expression ; T7
Growth in bacteria
  Bacterial resistance: Ampicillin, 100 μg/mL
  Growth temperature: 37°C
  Growth strain: XL1 Blue
  Copy number: High Copy
Gene/Insert
  Gene/Insert name: ZebrafishCommunity-klf8-left (alt name: klf8)
  Species: D. rerio (zebrafish)
  Insert size (bp): 1430
  Entrez Gene: si:ch211-208m1.2 (a.k.a. klf8)
  Promoter: CMV
  Tag / fusion protein: 3X Flag (N terminal on backbone); WT FOKI (C terminal on backbone)
  Cloning method: Restriction Enzyme; 5′ cloning site BsmBI (destroyed during cloning); 3′ cloning site BsmBI (destroyed during cloning)
  Sequencing primers: 5′ CMV-F; 3′ BGH-rev
Terms and licenses: Academic/Nonprofit Terms; Industry Terms: Not Available to Industry
Depositor comments: Target binding site: TGAGCCCACAGACCTCAA It is strongly recommended that users perform a diagnostic digest to verify this plasmid prior to use. For example, a double digest of the plasmid with BamHI and KpnI should result in two bands at 2.3kb and 5.8kb.
How to cite: TAL3476 was a gift from Keith Joung (Addgene plasmid # 47195 ; http://n2t.net/addgene:47195 ; RRID:Addgene_47195)
