[The description below was written by a language model from this plasmid's Addgene catalogue record.]
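Description:
TAL3476 is a TALEN expression plasmid built on the JDS70 backbone, a mammalian expression vector that also carries a T7 promoter. It encodes the "left" monomer of a TAL effector nuclease pair directed against the zebrafish (Danio rerio) klf8 gene. It is maintained in E. coli as a high-copy plasmid under ampicillin selection. The backbone is recorded as about 6.4 kb and the insert as about 1.4 kb.

The insert is not a zebrafish coding sequence. It is an engineered array of TAL effector repeats, designed to recognise a specific binding site in klf8, and it was cloned into the backbone through BsmBI sites that were destroyed in the process. The backbone supplies the flanking parts of the open reading frame, an N-terminal 3X FLAG tag for detection and a C-terminal wild-type FokI nuclease domain, so the repeat array is expressed as a FLAG-tagged TALE–FokI fusion. A CMV promoter drives expression in transfected cells. The T7 designation indicates that the coding region can also be transcribed in vitro to make mRNA, the usual delivery route for zebrafish embryo injection. The BGH reverse sequencing primer suggests a BGH polyadenylation region downstream, but the record includes no feature table to confirm this or other backbone elements.

Because FokI cleaves as a dimer, this construct is meant to be used with a matching "right" TALEN that binds the opposite strand nearby. The pair produces a double-strand break at klf8, and error-prone repair can then give disruptive indel mutations. The name marks it as part of a community set of zebrafish gene-targeting TALENs for targeted gene disruption.
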