>Addgene plasmid #47195 | TAL3476 | depositor partial sequence | sequence record 67282 | Insert sequence
ATGGACTACAAAGACCATGACGGTGATTATAAAGATCATGACATCGATTACAAGGATGACGATGACAAGA
TGGCCCCCAAGAAGAAGAGGAAGGTGGGCATTCACCGCGGGGTACCTATGGTGGACTTGAGGACACTCGG
TTATTCGCAACAGCAACAGGAGAAAATCAAGCCTAAGGTCAGGAGCACCGTCGCGCAACACCACGAGGCG
CTTGTGGGGCATGGCTTCACTCATGCGCATATTGTCGCGCTTTCACAGCACCCTGCGGCGCTTGGGACGG
TGGCTGTCAAATACCAAGATATGATTGCGGCCCTGCCCGAAGCCACGCACGAGGCAATTGTAGGGGTCGG
TAAACAGTGGTCGGGAGCGCGAGCACTTGAGGCGCTGCTGACTGTGGCGGGTGAGCTTAGGGGGCCTCCG
CTCCAGCTCGACACCGGGCAGCTGCTGAAGATCGCGAAGAGAGGGGGAGTAACAGCGGTAGAGGCAGTGC
ACGCCTGGCGCAATGCGCTCACCGGGGCCCCCTTGAACCTGACCCCAGACCAGGTAGTCGCAATCGCGAA
CAATAATGGGGGAAAGCAAGCCCTGGAAACCGTGCAAAGGTTGTTGCCGGTCCTTTGTCAAGACCACGGC
CTTACACCGGAGCAAGTCGTGGCCATTGCAAGCAACATCGGTGGCAAACAGGCTCTTGAGACGGTTCAGA
GACTTCTCCCAGTTCTCTGTCAAGCCCACGGGCTGACTCCCGATCAAGTTGTAGCGATTGCGAATAACAA
TGGAGGGAAACAAGCATTGGAGACTGTCCAACGGCTCCTTCCCGTGTTGTGTCAAGCCCACGGTTTGACG
CCTGCACAAGTGGTCGCCATCGCCAGCCATGATGGCGGTAAGCAGGCGCTGGAAACAGTACAGCGCCTGC
TGCCTGTACTGTGCCAGGATCATGGACTGACCCCAGACCAGGTAGTCGCAATCGCGTCACATGACGGGGG
AAAGCAAGCCCTGGAAACCGTGCAAAGGTTGTTGCCGGTCCTTTGTCAAGACCACGGCCTTACACCGGAG
CAAGTCGTGGCCATTGCATCCCACGACGGTGGCAAACAGGCTCTTGAGACGGTTCAGAGACTTCTCCCAG
TTCTCTGTCAAGCCCACGGGCTGACTCCCGATCAAGTTGTAGCGATTGCGTCGAACATTGGAGGGAAACA
AGCATTGGAGACTGTCCAACGGCTCCTTCCCGTGTTGTGTCAAGCCCACGGTTTGACGCCTGCACAAGTG
GTCGCCATCGCCAGCCATGATGGCGGTAAGCAGGCGCTGGAAACAGTACAGCGCCTGCTGCCTGTACTGT
GCCAGGATCATGGACTGACCCCAGACCAGGTAGTCGCAATCGCGTCGAACATTGGGGGAAAGCAAGCCCT
GGAAACCGTGCAAAGGTTGTTGCCGGTCCTTTGTCAAGACCACGGCCTTACACCGGAGCAAGTCGTGGCC
ATTGCAAATAATAACGGTGGCAAACAGGCTCTTGAGACGGTTCAGAGACTTCTCCCAGTTCTCTGTCAAG
CCCACGGGCTGACTCCCGATCAAGTTGTAGCGATTGCGTCGAACATTGGAGGGAAACAAGCATTGGAGAC
TGTCCAACGGCTCCTTCCCGTGTTGTGTCAAGCCCACGGTTTGACGCCTGCACAAGTGGTCGCCATCGCC
AGCCATGATGGCGGTAAGCAGGCGCTGGAAACAGTACAGCGCCTGCTGCCTGTACTGTGCCAGGATCATG
GACTGACCCCAGACCAGGTAGTCGCAATCGCGTCACATGACGGGGGAAAGCAAGCCCTGGAAACCGTGCA
AAGGTTGTTGCCGGTCCTTTGTCAAGACCACGGCCTTACACCGGAGCAAGTCGTGGCCATTGCAAGCAAT
GGGGGTGGCAAACAGGCTCTTGAGACGGTTCAGAGACTTCTCCCAGTTCTCTGTCAAGCCCACGGGCTGA
CTCCCGATCAAGTTGTAGCGATTGCGTCGCATGACGGAGGGAAACAAGCATTGGAGACTGTCCAACGGCT
CCTTCCCGTGTTGTGTCAAGCCCACGGTTTGACGCCTGCACAAGTGGTCGCCATCGCCTCCAATATTGGC
GGTAAGCAGGCGCTGGAAACAGTACAGCGCCTGCTGCCTGTACTGTGCCAGGATCATGGACTGACACCCG
AACAGGTGGTCGCCATTGCTTCTAACATCGGAGGACGGCCAGCCTTGGAG
