>Addgene plasmid #47195 | TAL3476 | addgene partial sequence | sequence record 69219 | JDS-TALEN-F 5'-TAGGGGTCGGTAAACAGTGG-3'
TGTGGCGGGTGAGCTTAGGGGGCCTCCGCTCCAGCTCGACACCGGGCAGCTGCTGAAGATCGCGAAGAGA
GGGGGAGTAACAGCGGTAGAGGCAGTGCACGCCTGGCGCAATGCGCTCACCGGGGCCCCCTTGAACCTGA
CCCCAGACCAGGTAGTCGCAATCGCGAACAATAATGGGGGAAAGCAAGCCCTGGAAACCGTGCAAAGGTT
GTTGCCGGTCCTTTGTCAAGACCACGGCCTTACACCGGAGCAAGTCGTGGCCATTGCAAGCAACATCGGT
GGCAAACAGGCTCTTGAGACGGTTCAGAGACTTCTCCCAGTTCTCTGTCAAGCCCACGGGCTGACTCCCG
ATCAAGTTGTAGCGATTGCGAATAACAATGGAGGGAAACAAGCATTGGAGACTGTCCAACGGCTCCTTCC
CGTGTTGTGTCAAGCCCACGGTTTGACGCCTGCACAAGTGGTCGCCATCGCCAGCCATGATGGCGGTAAG
CAGGCGCTGGAAACAGTACAGCGCCTGCTGCCTGTACTGTGCCAGGATCATGGACTGACCCCAGACCAGG
TAGTCGCAATCGCGTCACATGACGGGGGAAAGCAAGCCCTGGAAACCGTGCAAAGGTTGTTGCCGGTCCT
TTGTCAAGACCACGGCCTTACACCGGAGCAAGTCGTGGCCATTGCATCCCACGACGGTGGCAAACAGGCT
CTTGAGACGGTTCAGAGACTTCTCCCAGTTCTCTGTCAAGCCCACGGGCTGACTCCCGATCAAGTTGTAG
CGATTGCGTCGAACATTGGAGGGAAACAAGCATTGGAGACTGTCCAACGGCTCCTTCCCGTGTTGTGTCA
AGCCCACGGTTTGACGCCTGCACAAGTGGTCGCCATCGCCAGCCATGATGGCGGTAAGCAGGCGCTGGAA
ACAGTACAGCGCCTGCTGCCTGTACTGTGCCAGGATCATGGACTGACCCCAGACCAGGTAGT
